>Addgene plasmid #188847 | Terminase_prophage_Escherichia_coli_1 | addgene full sequence | sequence record 369492 | Addgene NGS Result
GGCTTCAGCAGAGCGCAGATACCAAATACTGTCCTTCTAGTGTAGCCGTAGTTAGGCCACCACTTCAAGA
ACTCTGTAGCACCGCCTACATACCTCGCTCTGCTAATCCTGTTACCAGTGGCTGCTGCCAGTGGCGATAA
GTCGTGTCTTACCGGGTTGGACTCAAGACGATAGTTACCGGATAAGGCGCAGCGGTCGGGCTGAACGGGG
GGTTCGTGCACACAGCCCAGCTTGGAGCGAACGACCTACACCGAACTGAGATACCTACAGCGTGAGCTAT
GAGAAAGCGCCACGCTTCCCGAAGGGAGAAAGGCGGACAGGTATCCGGTAAGCGGCAGGGTCGGAACAGG
AGAGCGCACGAGGGAGCTTCCAGGGGGAAACGCCTGGTATCTTTATAGTCCTGTCGGGTTTCGCCACCTC
TGACTTGAGCGTCGATTTTTGTGATGCTCGTCAGGGGGGCGGAGCCTATGGAAAAACGCCAGCAACGCGG
CCTTTTTACGGTTCCTGGCCTTTTGCTGGCCTTTTGCTCACATGTTCTTTCCTGCGTTATCCCCTGATTC
TGTGGATAACCGTATTACCGCCTTTGAGTGAGCTGATACCGCTCGCCGCAGCCGAACGACCGAGCGCAGC
GAGTCAGTGAGCGAGGAAGCGGAAGAGCGCCTGATGCGGTATTTTCTCCTTACGCATCTGTGCGGTATTT
CACACCGCATATGGTGCACTCTCAGTACAATCTGCTCTGATGCCGCATAGTTAAGCCAGTATACACTCCG
CTATCGCTACGTGACTGGGTCATGGCTGCGCCCCGACACCCGCCAACACCCGCTGACGCGCCCTGACGGG
CTTGTCTGCTCCCGGCATCCGCTTACAGACAAGCTGTGACCGTCTCCGGGAGCTGCATGTGTCAGAGGTT
TTCACCGTCATCACCGAAACGCGCGAGGCAGCAGATCAATTCGCGCGCGAAGGCGAAGCGGCATGCATAA
TGTGCCTGTCAAATGGACGAAGCAGGGATTCTGCAAACCCTATGCTACTCCGTCAAGCCGTCAATTGTCT
GATTCGTTACCAATTATGACAACTTGACGGCTACATCATTCACTTTTTCTTCACAACCGGCACGGAACTC
GCTCGGGCTGGCCCCGGTGCATTTTTTAAATACCCGCGAGAAATAGAGTTGATCGTCAAAACCAACATTG
CGACCGACGGTGGCGATAGGCATCCGGGTGGTGCTCAAAAGCAGCTTCGCCTGGCTGATACGTTGGTCCT
CGCGCCAGCTTAAGACGCTAATCCCTAACTGCTGGCGGAAAAGATGTGACAGACGCGACGGCGACAAGCA
AACATGCTGTGCGACGCTGGCGATATCAAAATTGCTGTCTGCCAGGTGATCGCTGATGTACTGACAAGCC
TCGCGTACCCGATTATCCATCGGTGGATGGAGCGACTCGTTAATCGCTTCCATGCGCCGCAGTAACAATT
GCTCAAGCAGATTTATCGCCAGCAGCTCCGAATAGCGCCCTTCCCCTTGCCCGGCGTTAATGATTTGCCC
AAACAGGTCGCTGAAATGCGGCTGGTGCGCTTCATCCGGGCGAAAGAACCCCGTATTGGCAAATATTGAC
GGCCAGTTAAGCCATTCATGCCAGTAGGCGCGCGGACGAAAGTAAACCCACTGGTGATACCATTCGCGAG
CCTCCGGATGACGACCGTAGTGATGAATCTCTCCTGGCGGGAACAGCAAAATATCACCCGGTCGGCAAAC
AAATTCTCGTCCCTGATTTTTCACCACCCCCTGACCGCGAATGGTGAGATTGAGAATATAACCTTTCATT
CCCAGCGGTCGGTCGATAAAAAAATCGAGATAACCGTTGGCCTCAATCGGCGTTAAACCCGCCACCAGAT
GGGCATTAAACGAGTATCCCGGCAGCAGGGGATCATTTTGCGCTTCAGCCATACTTTTCATACTCCCGCC
ATTCAGAGAAGAAACCAATTGTCCATATTGCATCAGACATTGCCGTCACTGCGTCTTTTACTGGCTCTTC
TCGCTAACCAAACCGGTAACCCCGCTTATTAAAAGCATTCTGTAACAAAGCGGGACCAAAGCCATGACAA
AAACGCGTAACAAAAGTGTCTATAATCACGGCAGAAAAGTCCACATTGATTATTTGCACGGCGTCACACT
TTGCTATGCCATAGCATTTTTATCCATAAGATTAGCGGATCCTACCTGACGCTTTTTATCGCAACTCTCT
ACTGTTTCTCCATACCCGTTTTTTGGGCTAACAGGAGGAATTAACCATGATCAGCTTTCTGGCGTTCTTT
CTGATGTGGGCGGAGCGTATGAACTGGGACGTGCCGGATTGCCACTACCGTGCGTGCCACTGGCTGGAAC
ACCGTGGTAACCTGGCGGTTCTGCGTTGCTTCCGTGGTTTTGGCAAGAGCACCATTCTGGGCGTGTACAA
CGCGTGGCGTTACTATTGCGACCGTCAGTATCGTGTTCTGCACCAAAGCGAGAGCGACAGCACCGCGCGT
AAGACCAGCCGTGATACCCAGAACGTGCTGCGTAACCACCCGCTGACCAAGGGTATGCTGCCGGACGGTC
TGGGCACCGTGGAACAATGGTGGGTTAACGGCAGCCTGGATATGCGTAACGCGAGCATGTTCGCGAAAGG
TATCCTGAGCAACGTTACCGGTGCGCGTGCGAACGAGTGCCAGAACGACGATGTGGAAGTTCCGGGTAAC
ATTCAAACCCCGGAGGCGCGTGAAAAGCTGCGTTACCGTCTGAGCGAGCAGACCCACATCCTGATTCCGG
GTGGCCGTAAACTGTTTATCGGTACCCCGCACACCCACGACAGCCTGTATGATGAGATGGAAAGCGCGGG
TGCGGACTGCCTGACCATCAAGCTGTTCGAGAAGGAAAAACGTATTGAAGCGAAAGATGCGACCCAACTG
CGTTACGTGATCCCGTTCCGTCCGGAGTATGTTTTTGCGGGTATTCACAAGGCGGCGCGTCTGCTGGTTG
AGGGTGTGGACTACAAACTGACCGCGGATGGTGTGGAGTTTGCGGCGGCGCCGGAAACCGTTATCGACTT
TTATGCGGGTTGCGCGTGGCCGGAGCGTTTTGACCACGATGAGCTGGAACTGCGTCGTAAGGAGTGCCGT
ACCGTGAACGAATGGGACAGCCAGTACCAACTGCACAGCAAACCGGTGGGTGATGTTCGTCTGGACCCGG
ATCGTATTCGTGAGTACAACATCCACCCGGAAATTCGTTATGCGAACCGTACCGCGAGCATGTGGCTGGG
TAGCACCCAAATTGTGGGTGCGGTTGCGTGGTGGGATGTGGCGACCGGCAAGGTTAAAGCGGATGCGAGC
GCTCTGAGCCTGATTCTGACCGACGCGCGTGGTCACCTGTACTGGCACGTTTGCAAGGAACTGACCGGCG
AGCTGGCGGAATTCGACGATAACGATAAGATCACCGGTGGCCAGGTGGCGCAAATTAAAGAGCTGGTTAT
CCGTTATCAGATTCCGGTGGTTTGCGTGGAAGTTAACGGTCCGGGTGGCTTTGCGGGCAAGCTGCTGCGT
CAGGCGCTGAAAGGTACCGGCTGCGGTGTGCGTGAGGAATTCAGCGTTACCAACAAGCAAAAACGTATCC
TGGATGCGTTTGAGGCGCCGCTGAGCAGCCGTTTTCTGTGGGCGCACACCGACGTGCTGGATGGTCCGAT
GTACGACCAGATGCGTGATTTTAACCCGGCGCTGACCAACCAACCGGACGATTTCATCGACAGCGGTGCG
GGTGCGATTAGCGCGACCCCGGTTCGTATCGGCAAAGTGGTTGGTATTCCGACCGGCCAGAGCCGTGAAC
ACTGGCAACTGAGCGACGGTGATCACGAGGTGGAAGTTGATTATTAATGCCAGGCATCAAATTAAGCAGA
AGGCCATCCTGACGGATGGCCTTTTTGCGTTTCTACAAACTCTTTTGTTTATTTTTCTAAATACATTCAA
ATATGTATCCGCTCATGAGACAATAACCCTGATAAATGCTTCAATAATATTGAAAAAGGAAGAGTATGAG
TATTCAACATTTCCGTGTCGCCCTTATTCCCTTTTTTGCGGCATTTTGCCTTCCTGTTTTTGCTCACCCA
GAAACGCTGGTGAAAGTAAAAGATGCTGAAGATCAGTTGGGTGCACGAGTGGGTTACATCGAACTGGATC
TCAACAGCGGTAAGATCCTTGAGAGTTTTCGCCCCGAAGAACGTTTTCCAATGATGAGCACTTTTAAAGT
TCTGCTATGTGGCGCGGTATTATCCCGTGTTGACGCCGGGCAAGAGCAACTCGGTCGCCGCATACACTAT
TCTCAGAATGACTTGGTTGAGTACTCACCAGTCACAGAAAAGCATCTTACGGATGGCATGACAGTAAGAG
AATTATGCAGTGCTGCCATAACCATGAGTGATAACACTGCGGCCAACTTACTTCTGACAACGATCGGAGG
ACCGAAGGAGCTAACCGCTTTTTTGCACAACATGGGGGATCATGTAACTCGCCTTGATCGTTGGGAACCG
GAGCTGAATGAAGCCATACCAAACGACGAGCGTGACACCACGATGCCTGTAGCAATGGCAACAACGTTGC
GCAAACTATTAACTGGCGAACTACTTACTCTAGCTTCCCGGCAACAATTAATAGACTGGATGGAGGCGGA
TAAAGTTGCAGGACCACTTCTGCGCTCGGCCCTTCCGGCTGGCTGGTTTATTGCTGATAAATCTGGAGCC
GGTGAGCGTGGGTCTCGCGGTATCATTGCAGCACTGGGGCCAGATGGTAAGCCCTCCCGTATCGTAGTTA
TCTACACGACGGGGAGTCAGGCAACTATGGATGAACGAAATAGACAGATCGCTGAGATAGGTGCCTCACT
GATTAAGCATTGGTAACTGTCAGACCAAGTTTACTCATATATACTTTAGATTGATTTAAAACTTCATTTT
TAATTTAAAAGGATCTAGGTGAAGATCCTTTTTGATAATCTCATGACCAAAATCCCTTAACGTGAGTTTT
CGTTCCACTGAGCGTCAGACCCCGTAGAAAAGATCAAAGGATCTTCTTGAGATCCTTTTTTTCTGCGCGT
AATCTGCTGCTTGCAAACAAAAAAACCACCGCTACCAGCGGTGGTTTGTTTGCCGGATCAAGAGCTACCA
ACTCTTTTTCCGAAGGTAACT
Features (pLannotate 1.2.2; 8 found; start..end, strand, type, name):
    660..800     -  misc_feature   bom: basis of mobility region from pBR322
    902..942     -  CDS            rop (fragment): Rop protein, which maintains plasmids at low copy number; rop
   1064..1942    -  CDS            araC: L-arabinose regulatory protein; araC
   1969..2253    +  promoter       araBAD promoter: araBAD; promoter of the L-arabinose operon of E. coli; the araC regulatory gene is transcribed in the opposite direction (Guzman et al., 1995)
   3918..3945    +  terminator     rrnB T2 terminator: transcription terminator T2 from the E. coli rrnB gene
   3964..4055    +  promoter       AmpR promoter: bla
   4056..4916    +  CDS            AmpR: β-lactamase; bla; confers resistance to ampicillin, carbenicillin, and related antibiotics
   5087..474     +  rep_origin     ori (across the origin): high-copy-number ColE1/pMB1/pBR322/pUC origin of replication
