[The description below was written by a language model from this plasmid's Addgene catalogue record and pLannotate feature annotations shown in this document.]
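Description:
Terminase_prophage_Escherichia_coli_1 is a bacterial expression plasmid built on a pBAD backbone, about 5.2 kb in total, carrying the large terminase subunit gene from a prophage of Escherichia coli NCTC9020. It replicates in E. coli from a ColE1/pMB1-type origin and is catalogued as high copy. Only a short fragment of the rop gene remains, alongside the pBR322 bom (basis of mobility) region. Selection is by ampicillin, through a β-lactamase gene driven by its own bla promoter.

The roughly 1.6 kb terminase insert, introduced by Gibson assembly, is not itself annotated in the feature table. However, the unannotated gap between the araBAD promoter and the rrnB T2 transcription terminator is the right size and position to hold it. Expression would therefore be controlled by the arabinose system. The divergently transcribed araC gene encodes the regulator that represses the araBAD promoter when L-arabinose is absent and activates it when the sugar is added, giving tight, titratable induction. This suits proteins that may be toxic or that trigger a cellular response. No epitope or purification tags are recorded.

Large terminases are the ATP-driven motor and nuclease components that package phage genomes into capsids. The associated publication concerns prokaryotic innate immunity based on pattern recognition of conserved viral proteins. This suggests the plasmid serves for inducible expression of a phage terminase in bacteria, to test whether it is sensed by a defence system, although the record does not spell out the specific assay.
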