Addgene plasmid #188847: Terminase_prophage_Escherichia_coli_1
Purpose: Large terminase from Escherichia coli NCTC9020 prophage
Depositing lab: Feng Zhang. Depositing organization: Broad Institute. Publication: Prokaryotic innate immunity through pattern recognition of conserved viral proteins. Gao LA, Wilkinson ME, Strecker J, Makarova KS, Macrae RK, Koonin EV, Zhang F. Science. 2022 Aug 12;377(6607):eabm4096. doi: 10.1126/science.abm4096. Epub 2022 Aug 12. PubMed 35951700.
Backbone
  Vector backbone: pBAD
  Backbone size w/o insert (bp): 3590
  Total vector size (bp): 5201
  Vector type: Bacterial Expression
Growth in bacteria
  Bacterial resistance: Ampicillin, 100 μg/mL
  Growth temperature: 37°C
  Growth strain: DH5alpha
  Copy number: High Copy
Gene/Insert
  Gene/Insert name: Terminase
  Insert size (bp): 1611
  GenBank ID: WP_001619041.1
  Cloning method: Gibson Cloning
  Sequencing primers: 5′ N/A
Terms and licenses: Academic/Nonprofit Terms; Industry Terms: Not Available to Industry
How to cite: Terminase_prophage_Escherichia_coli_1 was a gift from Feng Zhang (Addgene plasmid # 188847 ; http://n2t.net/addgene:188847 ; RRID:Addgene_188847)
